Addgene plasmid #67712: pME-mir126new
Purpose: Replacement for 26033 776 pME-mir-126
Depositing lab: Nathan Lawson. Depositing organization: University of Massachusetts, Worcester. Publication: MicroRNA-mediated integration of haemodynamics and Vegf signalling during angiogenesis. Nicoli S, Standley C, Walker P, Hurlstone A, Fogarty KE, Lawson ND. Nature. 2010 Apr 22. 464(7292):1196-200. 10.1038/nature08889 PubMed 20364122.
Backbone
  Vector backbone: pME-mir
Growth in bacteria
  Bacterial resistance: Kanamycin, 50 μg/mL
  Growth temperature: 37°C
  Growth strain: Top10
  Copy number: High Copy
Gene/Insert
  Gene/Insert name: mir126a
  Species: D. rerio (zebrafish)
  Entrez Gene: mir126a (a.k.a. dre-mir-126, dre-mir-126a, mir-126a, mir126)
  Cloning method: Restriction Enzyme; 5′ cloning site DraI (destroyed during cloning); 3′ cloning site DraI (destroyed during cloning)
  Sequencing primers: 5′ M13F; 3′ M13R
Terms and licenses: Academic/Nonprofit Terms; Industry Terms: Not Available to Industry
How to cite: pME-mir126new was a gift from Nathan Lawson (Addgene plasmid # 67712 ; http://n2t.net/addgene:67712 ; RRID:Addgene_67712)
