[The description below was written by a language model from this plasmid's Addgene catalogue record and pLannotate feature annotations shown in this document.]
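Description:
pME-mir126new is a small (about 3.4 kb) Gateway middle-entry clone carrying the zebrafish (Danio rerio) microRNA gene mir126a in the pME-mir backbone. It is a purely bacterial shuttle plasmid. It replicates from a high-copy ColE1/pUC-type origin and is selected with kanamycin through an aminoglycoside phosphotransferase (KanR) cassette. The rrnB T1 and T2 terminators lie upstream of the recombination cassette, where they insulate it from read-through transcription. Short lacI and lacZα fragments and a T7 promoter just outside attL2 are remnants typical of pDONR-derived entry vectors.

The payload lies between attL1 and attL2, the recombination sites used in the LR Clonase reaction. About 870 bp separates the two sites, and the annotated mir-126 hairpin occupies only about 75 nt near the middle of that interval. The microRNA is therefore embedded in longer flanking sequence, but the feature table does not annotate that sequence and the record does not state what it is. The insert was placed by restriction cloning into a DraI site, which was destroyed at both ends. No eukaryotic promoter is annotated within the entry cassette, so expression depends on what is supplied after recombination into a destination vector, for example a promoter from a 5′ entry clone in a multisite assembly.

The depositor lists the plasmid as a replacement for an earlier pME-mir-126 clone. The associated publication concerns microRNA-mediated integration of haemodynamic and Vegf signalling during angiogenesis. This suggests the plasmid is a building block for zebrafish constructs that express mir-126, although the record does not spell out specific downstream constructs.
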