Features (pLannotate 1.2.2; 10 found; start..end, strand, type, name):
    121..213     +  CDS            lacI (fragment): lac repressor; lacI; The lac repressor binds to the lac operator to inhibit transcription in E. coli. This inhibition can be relieved by adding lactose or isopropyl-β-D-thiogalactopyranoside (IPTG).
    268..295     -  terminator     rrnB T2 terminator: transcription terminator T2 from the E. coli rrnB gene
    427..470     +  terminator     rrnB T1 terminator: Escherichia coli rrnB; transcription terminator T1 from the E. coli rrnB gene
    517..553     -  CDS            lacZα (fragment): LacZα fragment of β-galactosidase; lacZ fragment
    569..668     +  protein_bind   attL1: mutant version of attL; recombination site for the Gateway® LR reaction LR Clonase™
   1028..1101    +  ncRNA          mir-126: Accession: RF00701 - microRNA mir-126
   1542..1641    -  protein_bind   attL2: mutant version of attL; recombination site for the Gateway® LR reaction LR Clonase™
   1659..1677    -  promoter       T7 promoter: promoter for bacteriophage T7 RNA polymerase
   1811..2620    +  CDS            KanR: aminoglycoside phosphotransferase; aph(3')-Ia; confers resistance to kanamycin in bacteria or G418 (Geneticin®) in eukaryotes
   2767..3355    +  rep_origin     ori: high-copy-number ColE1/pMB1/pBR322/pUC origin of replication
>Addgene plasmid #67712 | pME-mir126new | depositor full sequence | sequence record 121172 | pME-mir126new sequence 3417 bps
CTTTCCTGCGTTATCCCCTGATTCTGTGGATAACCGTATTACCGCCTTTGAGTGAGCTGATACCGCTCGC
CGCAGCCGAACGACCGAGCGCAGCGAGTCAGTGAGCGAGGAAGCGGAAGAGCGCCCAATACGCAAACCGC
CTCTCCCCGCGCGTTGGCCGATTCATTAATGCAGCTGGCACGACAGGTTTCCCGACTGGAAAGCGGGCAG
TGAGCGCAACGCAATTAATACGCGTACCGCTAGCCAGGAAGAGTTTGTAGAAACGCAAAAAGGCCATCCG
TCAGGATGGCCTTCTGCTTAGTTTGATGCCTGGCAGTTTATGGCGGGCGTCCTGCCCGCCACCCTCCGGG
CCGTTGCTTCACAACGTTCAAATCCGCTCCCGGCGGATTTGTCCTACTCAGGAGAGCGTTCACCGACAAA
CAACAGATAAAACGAAAGGCCCAGTCTTCCGACTGAGCCTTTCGTTTTATTTGATGCCTGGCAGTTCCCT
ACTCTCGCGTTAACGCTAGCATGGATGTTTTCCCAGTCACGACGTTGTAAAACGACGGCCAGTCTTAAGC
TCGGGCCCCAAATAATGATTTTATTTTGACTGATAGTGACCTGTTCGTTGCAACAAATTGATGAGCAATG
CTTTTTTATAATGCCAACTTTGTACAAAAAAGCAGGCTCTCGAGTATAAATTCTCCAACCAAAGCGTTTT
TCTTCCTCTTTCTGTTACCTGGCAAAGGGGAGCAGCAGCTGAGGAGTGATCTCTCAATCTTGGTGAGTAC
TATAGGCTAGGCCTCTGTGGTACCATTCTACATGTGTTGATTTTCTGTATTTTAGTGAATTCTGTGATCG
ATAACTTTAATGCGTATATTGAGGCTTTTCTTCACGGTGGCGGATGTTTTTATGACATTTTTACGCGGCG
GTTTGTTATCCGGCGAGCTTTTGTCAGTTATTTTATGTTCGGTTTTCTATGTGGCTTGTATGTCTTTCTT
AAATGTTTTATTTTAATAAGTAGTGCGTTTTGAGCCATTTTAACTGCTTCACAGTCCATTATTACTTTTG
GTACGCGCTAGGCCAGACTCAAACTCGTACCGTGAGTAATAATGCACTGTGGCAGTGGGTTTAAAGTTGA
CTTTGTTGTCTCTTTATATTTCTGCTGTTTCCGTTATTTTGTGTGTGAAATGAGCACCGGGAAAAGAACA
AAGGCACAAGCGGTTTGAAGTCACGGGTCCGTTAAAAGCCTATCACACATTCCCGCATCCAGCAACTGTT
ACAAGTGGCCGGAGAGCCAGATGTCTGCCTCAGTTTGGATTCCGTTCAGACATTTCTGTTTTTTTTAATC
ATCCTGTAACTTAACACCGTCTTACTCTAAAGAAACACGTGTCGCAGCTGCCTTATGGTGAACTAGGCCG
GTTCAAACTCTGGGCCATCTTGTCACTTGTGTTACGAAATCACCGCTCAAAAGTTTTAATAATGAGAAAT
ATGTATTTTTGTGGTCCATCATTAACTTTCACATTTTATCTTGGTCCGCAGAAACTTAGTCGACGGTATC
GACCCAGCTTTCTTGTACAAAGTTGGCATTATAAGAAAGCATTGCTTATCAATTTGTTGCAACGAACAGG
TCACTATCAGTCAAAATAAAATCATTATTTGCCATCCAGCTGATATCCCCTATAGTGAGTCGTATTACAT
GGTCATAGCTGTTTCCTGGCAGCTCTGGCCCGTGTCTCAAAATCTCTGATGTTACATTGCACAAGATAAA
AATATATCATCATGAACAATAAAACTGTCTGCTTACATAAACAGTAATACAAGGGGTGTTATGAGCCATA
TTCAACGGGAAACGTCGAGGCCGCGATTAAATTCCAACATGGATGCTGATTTATATGGGTATAAATGGGC
TCGCGATAATGTCGGGCAATCAGGTGCGACAATCTATCGCTTGTATGGGAAGCCCGATGCGCCAGAGTTG
TTTCTGAAACATGGCAAAGGTAGCGTTGCCAATGATGTTACAGATGAGATGGTCAGACTAAACTGGCTGA
CGGAATTTATGCCTCTTCCGACCATCAAGCATTTTATCCGTACTCCTGATGATGCATGGTTACTCACCAC
TGCGATCCCCGGAAAAACAGCATTCCAGGTATTAGAAGAATATCCTGATTCAGGTGAAAATATTGTTGAT
GCGCTGGCAGTGTTCCTGCGCCGGTTGCATTCGATTCCTGTTTGTAATTGTCCTTTTAACAGCGATCGCG
TATTTCGTCTCGCTCAGGCGCAATCACGAATGAATAACGGTTTGGTTGATGCGAGTGATTTTGATGACGA
GCGTAATGGCTGGCCTGTTGAACAAGTCTGGAAAGAAATGCATAAACTTTTGCCATTCTCACCGGATTCA
GTCGTCACTCATGGTGATTTCTCACTTGATAACCTTATTTTTGACGAGGGGAAATTAATAGGTTGTATTG
ATGTTGGACGAGTCGGAATCGCAGACCGATACCAGGATCTTGCCATCCTATGGAACTGCCTCGGTGAGTT
TTCTCCTTCATTACAGAAACGGCTTTTTCAAAAATATGGTATTGATAATCCTGATATGAATAAATTGCAG
TTTCATTTGATGCTCGATGAGTTTTTCTAATCAGAATTGGTTAATTGGTTGTAACACTGGCAGAGCATTA
CGCTGACTTGACGGGACGGCGCAAGCTCATGACCAAAATCCCTTAACGTGAGTTACGCGTCGTTCCACTG
AGCGTCAGACCCCGTAGAAAAGATCAAAGGATCTTCTTGAGATCCTTTTTTTCTGCGCGTAATCTGCTGC
TTGCAAACAAAAAAACCACCGCTACCAGCGGTGGTTTGTTTGCCGGATCAAGAGCTACCAACTCTTTTTC
CGAAGGTAACTGGCTTCAGCAGAGCGCAGATACCAAATACTGTTCTTCTAGTGTAGCCGTAGTTAGGCCA
CCACTTCAAGAACTCTGTAGCACCGCCTACATACCTCGCTCTGCTAATCCTGTTACCAGTGGCTGCTGCC
AGTGGCGATAAGTCGTGTCTTACCGGGTTGGACTCAAGACGATAGTTACCGGATAAGGCGCAGCGGTCGG
GCTGAACGGGGGGTTCGTGCACACAGCCCAGCTTGGAGCGAACGACCTACACCGAACTGAGATACCTACA
GCGTGAGCTATGAGAAAGCGCCACGCTTCCCGAAGGGAGAAAGGCGGACAGGTATCCGGTAAGCGGCAGG
GTCGGAACAGGAGAGCGCACGAGGGAGCTTCCAGGGGGAAACGCCTGGTATCTTTATAGTCCTGTCGGGT
TTCGCCACCTCTGACTTGAGCGTCGATTTTTGTGATGCTCGTCAGGGGGGCGGAGCCTATGGAAAAACGC
CAGCAACGCGGCCTTTTTACGGTTCCTGGCCTTTTGCTGGCCTTTTGCTCACATGTT
