>Addgene plasmid #67712 | pME-mir126new | addgene partial sequence | sequence record 121171 | pTC14_F1 5'-cctactcaggagagcgttca-3'
AAAACGAAAGGCCCAGTCTTCCGACTGAGCCTTTCGTTTTATTTGATGCCTGGCAGTTCCCTACTCTCGC
GTTAACGCTAGCATGGATGTTTTCCCAGTCACGACGTTGTAAAACGACGGCCAGTCTTAAGCTCGGGCCC
CAAATAATGATTTTATTTTGACTGATAGTGACCTGTTCGTTGCAACAAATTGATGAGCAATGCTTTTTTA
TAATGCCAACTTTGTACAAAAAAGCAGGCTCTCGAGTATAAATTCTCCAACCAAAGCGTTTTTCTTCCTC
TTTCTGTTACCTGGCAAAGGGGAGCAGCAGCTGAGGAGTGATCTCTCAATCTTGGTGAGTACTATAGGCT
AGGCCTCTGTGGTACCATTCTACATGTGTTGATTTTCTGTATTTTAGTGAATTCTGTGATCGATAACTTT
AATGCGTATATTGAGGCTTTTCTTCACGGTGGCGGATGTTTTTATGACATTTTTACGCGGCGGTTTGTTA
TCCGGCGAGCTTTTGTCAGTTATTTTATGTTCGGTTTTCTATGTGGCTTGTATGTCTTTCTTAAATGTTT
TATTTTAATAAGTAGTGCGTTTTGAGCCATTTTAACTGCTTCACAGTCCATTATTACTTTTGGTACGCGC
TAGGCCAGACTCAAACTCGTACCGTGAGTAATAATGCACTGTGGCAGTGGGTTTAAAGTTGACTTTGTTG
TCTCTTTATATTTCTGCTGTTTCCGTTATTTTGTGTGTGAAATGAGCACCGGGAAAAGAACAAAGGCACA
AGCGGTTTGAAGTCACGGGTCCGTTAAAAGCCTATCACACATTCCCGCATCCAGCAACTGTTACAAGTGG
CCGGAGAGCCAGATGTCTGCCTCAGTTTGGATTCCGTTCAGACATTTCTGTTTTTTTTAATCATCCTGTA
ACTTAACACCGTCTTACTCTAAAGAAACACGTGTCGCAGCTGCCTTATGGTGAACTAGGCCGGTTCAAAC
TCTGGGCCATCTTGTCACTTGTGTTACGAAATCACCGCTCAAAAGTTTTAATAATGAGAAATATGTATTT
TTGTGGTCCATCATTAACTTT
