>Addgene plasmid #67712 | pME-mir126new | addgene partial sequence | sequence record 121173 | Kan-R 5'-ATCGCGAGCCCATTTATACC-3'
CTCNGTGGAATTTAATCGCGGCCTCGACGTTTCCCGTTGAATATGGCTCATAACACCCCTTGTATTACTG
TTTATGTAAGCAGACAGTTTTATTGTTCATGATGATATATTTTTATCTTGTGCAATGTAACATCAGAGAT
TTTGAGACACGGGCCAGAGCTGCCAGGAAACAGCTATGACCATGTAATACGACTCACTATAGGGGATATC
AGCTGGATGGCAAATAATGATTTTATTTTGACTGATAGTGACCTGTTCGTTGCAACAAATTGATAAGCAA
TGCTTTCTTATAATGCCAACTTTGTACAAGAAAGCTGGGTCGATACCGTCGACTAAGTTTCTGCGGACCA
AGATAAAATGTGAAAGTTAATGATGGACCACAAAAATACATATTTCTCATTATTAAAACTTTTGAGCGGT
GATTTCGTAACACAAGTGACAAGATGGCCCAGAGTTTGAACCGGCCTAGTTCACCATAAGGCAGCTGCGA
CACGTGTTTCTTTAGAGTAAGACGGTGTTAAGTTACAGGATGATTAAAAAAAACAGAAATGTCTGAACGG
AATCCAAACTGAGGCAGACATCTGGCTCTCCGGCCACTTGTAACAGTTGCTGGATGCGGGAATGTGTGAT
AGGCTTTTAACGGACCCGTGACTTCAAACCGCTTGTGCCTTTGTTCTTTTCCCGGTGCTCATTTCACACA
CAAAATAACGGAAACAGCAGAAATATAAAGAGACAACAAAGTCAACTTTAAACCCACTGCCACAGTGCAT
TATTACTCACGGTACGAGTTTGAGTCTGGCCTAGCGCGTACCAAAAGTAATAATGGACTGTGAAGCAGTT
AAAATGGCTCAAAACGCACTACTTATTAAAATAAAACATTTAAGAAAGACATACAAGCCACATAGAAAAC
CGAACATAAAATAACTGACAAAAGCTCGCCGGATAACAAACCGCCGCGTAAAAATGTCATAAAAACATCC
GCCACCGTGAAGAAAAGCCTCAATATACGCATTAAAGTTATCGATCACAGAATTCACTAAAATACAGAAA
ATCAACACATGTAGAATGGTACCACA
